Addgene plasmid #107804: pHBS1037 TDP43 RRM-GFP 6xΦ
Purpose: To test the effect of sequence on TDP43 droplet properties
Depositing lab: Rajat Rohatgi. Depositing organization: Stanford University. Publication: Phase separation-deficient TDP43 remains functional in splicing. Schmidt HB, Barreau A, Rohatgi R. Nat Commun. 2019 Oct 25;10(1):4890. doi: 10.1038/s41467-019-12740-2. PubMed 31653829.
Backbone
  Vector backbone: pCS2-Dest
  Vector type: Mammalian Expression
Growth in bacteria
  Bacterial resistance: Ampicillin, 100 μg/mL
  Growth temperature: 37°C
  Growth strain: DH5alpha
  Copy number: High Copy
Gene/Insert
  Gene/Insert name: TARDBP mutant
  Species: H. sapiens (human)
  Mutation: All hydrophobics combined to six clusters in LLPS reporter
  Entrez Gene: TARDBP (a.k.a. ALS10, TDP-43)
  Cloning method: Gibson Cloning
Terms and licenses: Academic/Nonprofit Terms; Industry Terms: Not Available to Industry
How to cite: pHBS1037 TDP43 RRM-GFP 6xΦ was a gift from Rajat Rohatgi (Addgene plasmid # 107804 ; http://n2t.net/addgene:107804 ; RRID:Addgene_107804)
