[The description below was written by a language model from this plasmid's Addgene catalogue record and pLannotate feature annotations shown in this document.]
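Description:
pHBS1037 TDP43 RRM-GFP 6xΦ is a mammalian expression plasmid built on the pCS2-Dest backbone, about 5.7 kb in size. It is propagated in E. coli from a high-copy ColE1/pUC-type origin and selected with ampicillin through the β-lactamase (AmpR) gene. An f1 origin and remnants of a lac promoter/operator, lacZα and lacI are also present as backbone carry-over. Two sequence records, one from the depositor and one from repository sequencing, differ by only a few nucleotides and give the same feature map.

The expression cassette is driven by the simian CMV IE94 enhancer/promoter typical of pCS2 vectors. This is followed by an SP6 promoter, which could in principle be used to make mRNA in vitro, and the cassette is terminated by an SV40 polyadenylation signal. The insert was assembled by Gibson cloning and lies between attB1 and attB2 Gateway sites. It encodes a mutant human TARDBP (TDP-43) liquid–liquid phase separation reporter. The only part of the open reading frame that the annotation recognises is a superfolder GFP coding sequence. It sits internally, with unannotated sequence of a few hundred bases on either side, presumably the TDP-43-derived portions. The construct name suggests that GFP takes the place of the RRM region, but the record does not spell out the exact architecture. In the "6xΦ" variant, all hydrophobic residues have been regrouped into six clusters.

The stated purpose is to test how sequence affects TDP43 droplet properties, with GFP fluorescence providing the readout of condensate formation in transfected cells.
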