Features (pLannotate 1.2.2; 17 found; start..end, strand, type, name):
     35..53      +  promoter       SP6 promoter: promoter for bacteriophage SP6 RNA polymerase
    108..132     +  protein_bind   attB1: mutant version of attB; recombination site for the Gateway® BP reaction BP Clonase™
    478..1179    +  CDS            Superfolder GFP: Superfolder GFP is a basic (constitutively fluorescent) green fluorescent protein published in 2005, derived from Aequorea victoria. It is reported to be a very rapidly-maturing weak dimer.
   1660..1684    -  protein_bind   attB2: mutant version of attB; recombination site for the Gateway® BP reaction BP Clonase™
   1707..1724    -  promoter       T7 promoter (fragment): promoter for bacteriophage T7 RNA polymerase
   1729..1863    -  polyA_signal   SV40 poly(A) signal: SV40 polyadenylation signal
   1976..1994    -  promoter       T3 promoter: promoter for bacteriophage T3 RNA polymerase
   2039..2055    -  protein_bind   lac operator: The lac repressor binds to the lac operator to inhibit transcription in E. coli. This inhibition can be relieved by adding lactose or isopropyl-β-D-thiogalactopyranoside (IPTG). lac repressor encoded by lacI
   2063..2093    -  promoter       lac promoter: promoter for the E. coli lac operon
   2108..2129    -  protein_bind   CAP binding site: CAP binding activates transcription in the presence of cAMP. E. coli catabolite activator protein
   2142..2234    -  CDS            lacI (fragment): lac repressor; lacI; The lac repressor binds to the lac operator to inhibit transcription in E. coli. This inhibition can be relieved by adding lactose or isopropyl-β-D-thiogalactopyranoside (IPTG).
   2417..3005    -  rep_origin     ori: high-copy-number ColE1/pMB1/pBR322/pUC origin of replication
   3176..4036    -  CDS            AmpR: β-lactamase; bla; confers resistance to ampicillin, carbenicillin, and related antibiotics
   4037..4141    -  promoter       AmpR promoter: bla
   4194..4622    -  rep_origin     f1 ori (sequence partly withheld): f1 bacteriophage origin of replication; arrow indicates direction of (+) strand synthesis
   4627..4693    -  CDS            lacZα (fragment): LacZα fragment of β-galactosidase; lacZ fragment
   4696..5680    +  promoter       CMV IE94 promoter: enhancer/promoter region of simian cytomegalovirus major immediate early transcription unit IE94
>Addgene plasmid #107804 | pHBS1037 TDP43 RRM-GFP 6xΦ | depositor full sequence | sequence record 203556 | pHBS1037 TDP43 RRM-GFP 6xΦ sequence 5680 bps
CGCCATTCTGCCTGGGGACGTCGGAGCAAGCTTGATTTAGGTGACACTATAGAATACAAGCTACTTGTTC
TTTTTGCAGGATCCCATCGATTCGAATTCAAGGATCAACAAGTTTGTACAAAAAAGCAGGCTGGCGCCGG
TACCACCGGTGCCACCATGGGATCCATGTCTGAATATATTCGGGTAACCGAAGATGAGAACGATGAGCCC
ATTGAAATACCATCGGAAGACGATGGGACGGTGCTGCTCTCCACGGTTACAGCCCAGTTTCCAGGGGCGT
GTGGGCTTCGCTACAGGAATCCAGTGTCTCAGTGTATGAGAGGTGTCCGGCTGGTAGAAGGAATTCTGCA
TGCCCCAGATGCTGGCTGGGGAAATCTGGTGTATGTTGTCAACTATCCAAAAGATAACAAAAGAAAAATG
GATGAGACAGATGCTTCATCAGCAGTGAAAGTGAAAAGAGCAGTCCAGAAAACATCCAGTAAAGGAGAGG
AACTATTTACAGGTACTGTGCCTATCAAAGTCGAGCTGGACGGCGACGTAAACGGCCACAAGTTCAGCGT
GCGTGGCGAGGGCGAGGGCGATGCCACCGAGGGCAAGCTGACCCTGAAGTTCATCTGCACCACCGGCAAG
CTGCCGGTGCCGTGGCCGACCCTCGTGACCACCCTGACCTACGGCGTGCAGTGCTTCAGCCGCTACCCGG
ACCACATGAAGCGTCACGACTTCTTCAAGTCCGCCATGCCGGAAGGCTACGTCCAGGAGCGCACCATCGA
GTTCAAGGACGACGGCACCTACAAGACCCGCGCGGAGGTGAAGTTCGAGGGCGACACCCTGGTGAACCGC
ATCGAGCTGAAGGGCAACGACTTCAAGGAGGACGGCAACATCCTGGGTCACAAGCTGGAGTACAACCACA
ACAGCCACAACGTCCGTATCGAAGCCGACAAGCAGAAGAACGGCATCAAGGCTAACTTCAAGATCCGCCA
CAACGTTGAGGACGGCAGCCAGCAGGAAGCCGACCACAAACAGCAGAACACCCCGATCGGCGACGGCCCG
GTGCGCCTGCCGGACAACCACTATCTGAGCACCCAGACCACGCTGAGCAAAGACCCGAACGAGAAGCGCG
ATCACATGGTCCTGAAGGAGTTCGTGACGGCAGCCGGTATCACTAAAGGTGAAGATGAAAGTGGATCCAA
TGCCGAACCTAAGCATAACAGTAATAGGCAGCTAGAGCGCTCCGGGCGCGGCAATCCGTTTGGCGGCGGG
TTCGGAAACCAGAATTCAAGGGGTGGCGGCGCCGGAGGGGGATTTGGACTGGGTAATAATCAGGGTTCTA
ATATGGGTGGCGGTATGAACGCGTTTGGGTTCAGCATCAACCCTGCTATGATGGCGGCTGCACAGGCGGC
TCTGCAGTCATCATGGGGTATGATGGGCATGCTGGCGTCACAGCAGAACCAGTCCGGCCCGAGCGGAAAC
AATCAGAATCAAGGTAATATGCAGCGTGAGCCAAACCAGGCGTTTGGATATTCCAGTGGGAATAACTCTG
GAAGTAATAGCGGCGCAGCCATCGGGTGGGGCTCTGCCAGCAATGCGGGATCAGGGAGTAATGGCTTTGG
CGGTTTTGGTGGGTGGGGGATGTCATCGATGGATAGTAAGTCAAGCTAGACCCAGCTTTCTTGTACAAAG
TGGTTGATCCTCTCGAGCCTCTAGAACTATAGTGAGTCGTATTACGTAGATCCAGACATGATAAGATACA
TTGATGAGTTTGGACAAACCACAACTAGAATGCAGTGAAAAAAATGCTTTATTTGTGAAATTTGTGATGC
TATTGCTTTATTTGTAACCATTATAAGCTGCAATAAACAAGTTAACAACAACAATTGCATTCATTTTATG
TTTCAGGTTCAGGGGGAGGTGTGGGAGGTTTTTTAATTCGCGGCCGCGGCGCCAATGCATTGGGCCCGGT
ACCCAGCTTTTGTTCCCTTTAGTGAGGGTTAATTGCGCGCTTGGCGTAATCATGGTCATAGCTGTTTCCT
GTGTGAAATTGTTATCCGCTCACAATTCCACACAACATACGAGCCGGAAGCATAAAGTGTAAAGCCTGGG
GTGCCTAATGAGTGAGCTAACTCACATTAATTGCGTTGCGCTCACTGCCCGCTTTCCAGTCGGGAAACCT
GTCGTGCCAGCTGCATTAATGAATCGGCCAACGCGCGGGGAGAGGCGGTTTGCGTATTGGGCGCTCTTCC
GCTTCCTCGCTCACTGACTCGCTGCGCTCGGTCGTTCGGCTGCGGCGAGCGGTATCAGCTCACTCAAAGG
CGGTAATACGGTTATCCACAGAATCAGGGGATAACGCAGGAAAGAACATGTGAGCAAAAGGCCAGCAAAA
GGCCAGGAACCGTAAAAAGGCCGCGTTGCTGGCGTTTTTCCATAGGCTCCGCCCCCCTGACGAGCATCAC
AAAAATCGACGCTCAAGTCAGAGGTGGCGAAACCCGACAGGACTATAAAGATACCAGGCGTTTCCCCCTG
GAAGCTCCCTCGTGCGCTCTCCTGTTCCGACCCTGCCGCTTACCGGATACCTGTCCGCCTTTCTCCCTTC
GGGAAGCGTGGCGCTTTCTCATAGCTCACGCTGTAGGTATCTCAGTTCGGTGTAGGTCGTTCGCTCCAAG
CTGGGCTGTGTGCACGAACCCCCCGTTCAGCCCGACCGCTGCGCCTTATCCGGTAACTATCGTCTTGAGT
CCAACCCGGTAAGACACGACTTATCGCCACTGGCAGCAGCCACTGGTAACAGGATTAGCAGAGCGAGGTA
TGTAGGCGGTGCTACAGAGTTCTTGAAGTGGTGGCCTAACTACGGCTACACTAGAAGGACAGTATTTGGT
ATCTGCGCTCTGCTGAAGCCAGTTACCTTCGGAAAAAGAGTTGGTAGCTCTTGATCCGGCAAACAAACCA
CCGCTGGTAGCGGTGGTTTTTTTGTTTGCAAGCAGCAGATTACGCGCAGAAAAAAAGGATCTCAAGAAGA
TCCTTTGATCTTTTCTACGGGGTCTGACGCTCAGTGGAACGAAAACTCACGTTAAGGGATTTTGGTCATG
AGATTATCAAAAAGGATCTTCACCTAGATCCTTTTAAATTAAAAATGAAGTTTTAAATCAATCTAAAGTA
TATATGAGTAAACTTGGTCTGACAGTTACCAATGCTTAATCAGTGAGGCACCTATCTCAGCGATCTGTCT
ATTTCGTTCATCCATAGTTGCCTGACTCCCCGTCGTGTAGATAACTACGATACGGGAGGGCTTACCATCT
GGCCCCAGTGCTGCAATGATACCGCGAGACCCACGCTCACCGGCTCCAGATTTATCAGCAATAAACCAGC
CAGCCGGAAGGGCCGAGCGCAGAAGTGGTCCTGCAACTTTATCCGCCTCCATCCAGTCTATTAATTGTTG
CCGGGAAGCTAGAGTAAGTAGTTCGCCAGTTAATAGTTTGCGCAACGTTGTTGCCATTGCTACAGGCATC
GTGGTGTCACGCTCGTCGTTTGGTATGGCTTCATTCAGCTCCGGTTCCCAACGATCAAGGCGAGTTACAT
GATCCCCCATGTTGTGCAAAAAAGCGGTTAGCTCCTTCGGTCCTCCGATCGTTGTCAGAAGTAAGTTGGC
CGCAGTGTTATCACTCATGGTTATGGCAGCACTGCATAATTCTCTTACTGTCATGCCATCCGTAAGATGC
TTTTCTGTGACTGGTGAGTACTCAACCAAGTCATTCTGAGAATAGTGTATGCGGCGACCGAGTTGCTCTT
GCCCGGCGTCAATACGGGATAATACCGCGCCACATAGCAGAACTTTAAAAGTGCTCATCATTGGAAAACG
TTCTTCGGGGCGAAAACTCTCAAGGATCTTACCGCTGTTGAGATCCAGTTCGATGTAACCCACTCGTGCA
CCCAACTGATCTTCAGCATCTTTTACTTTCACCAGCGTTTCTGGGTGAGCAAAAACAGGAAGGCAAAATG
CCGCAAAAAAGGGAATAAGGGCGACACGGAAATGTTGAATACTCATACTCTTCCTTTTTCAATATTATTG
AAGCATTTATCAGGGTTATTGTCTCATGAGCGGATACATATTTGAATGTATTTAGAAAAATAAACAAATA
GGGGTTCCGCGCACATTTCCCCGAAAAGTGCCACCTAAATTGTAAGCGTTAATATTTTGTTAAAATTCGC
GTTAAATTTTTGTTAAATCAGCTCATTTTTTAACCAATAGGCCGAAATCGGCAAAATCCCTTATAAATCA
AAAGAATAGACCGAGATAGGGT
[37 nt withheld, positions 4293-4329]
AAAGAACGTGGACTCCAACGTCAAAGG
[49 nt withheld, positions 4357-4405]
T
[91 nt withheld, positions 4407-4497]
G
[124 nt withheld, positions 4499-4622]
CCCATTCGCCATTCAGGCTGCGCAACTGTTGGGAAGGGCGATCGGTGCGGGCCTCTTCGCTATTACGCCA
GTCGACCATAGCCAATTCAATATGGCGTATATGGACTCATGCCAATTCAATATGGTGGATCTGGACCTGT
GCCAATTCAATATGGCGTATATGGACTCGTGCCAATTCAATATGGTGGATCTGGACCCCAGCCAATTCAA
TATGGCGGACTTGGCACCATGCCAATTCAATATGGCGGACTTGGCACTGTGCCAACTGGGGAGGGGTCTA
CTTGGCACGGTGCCAAGTTTGAGGAGGGGTCTTGGCCCTGTGCCAAGTCCGCCATATTGAATTGGCATGG
TGCCAATAATGGCGGCCATATTGGCTATATGCCAGGATCAATATATAGGCAATATCCAATATGGCCCTAT
GCCAATATGGCTATTGGCCAGGTTCAATACTATGTATTGGCCCTATGCCATATAGTATTCCATATATGGG
TTTTCCTATTGACGTAGATAGCCCCTCCCAATGGGCGGTCCCATATACCATATATGGGGCTTCCTAATAC
CGCCCATAGCCACTCCCCCATTGACGTCAATGGTCTCTATATATGGTCTTTCCTATTGACGTCATATGGG
CGGTCCTATTGACGTATATGGCGCCTCCCCCATTGACGTCAATTACGGTAAATGGCCCGCCTGGCTCAAT
GCCCATTGACGTCAATAGGACCACCCACCATTGACGTCAATGGGATGGCTCATTGCCCATTCATATCCGT
TCTCACGCCCCCTATTGACGTCAATGACGGTAAATGGCCCACTTGGCAGTACATCAATATCTATTAATAG
TAACTTGGCAAGTACATTACTATTGGAAGGACGCCAGGGTACATTGGCAGTACTCCCATTGACGTCAATG
GCGGTAAATGGCCCGCGATGGCTGCCAAGTACATCCCCATTGACGTCAATGGGGAGGGGCAATGACGCAA
ATGGGCGTTCCATTGACGTAAATGGGCGGTAGGCGTGCCTAATGGGAGGTCTATATAAGCAATGCTCGTT
TAGGGAAC
