Features (pLannotate 1.2.2; 17 found; start..end, strand, type, name):
     25..43      +  promoter       SP6 promoter: promoter for bacteriophage SP6 RNA polymerase
     98..122     +  protein_bind   attB1: mutant version of attB; recombination site for the Gateway® BP reaction BP Clonase™
    468..1169    +  CDS            Superfolder GFP: Superfolder GFP is a basic (constitutively fluorescent) green fluorescent protein published in 2005, derived from Aequorea victoria. It is reported to be a very rapidly-maturing weak dimer.
   1650..1674    -  protein_bind   attB2: mutant version of attB; recombination site for the Gateway® BP reaction BP Clonase™
   1697..1714    -  promoter       T7 promoter (fragment): promoter for bacteriophage T7 RNA polymerase
   1719..1853    -  polyA_signal   SV40 poly(A) signal: SV40 polyadenylation signal
   1966..1984    -  promoter       T3 promoter: promoter for bacteriophage T3 RNA polymerase
   2029..2045    -  protein_bind   lac operator: The lac repressor binds to the lac operator to inhibit transcription in E. coli. This inhibition can be relieved by adding lactose or isopropyl-β-D-thiogalactopyranoside (IPTG). lac repressor encoded by lacI
   2053..2083    -  promoter       lac promoter: promoter for the E. coli lac operon
   2098..2119    -  protein_bind   CAP binding site: CAP binding activates transcription in the presence of cAMP. E. coli catabolite activator protein
   2132..2224    -  CDS            lacI (fragment): lac repressor; lacI; The lac repressor binds to the lac operator to inhibit transcription in E. coli. This inhibition can be relieved by adding lactose or isopropyl-β-D-thiogalactopyranoside (IPTG).
   2407..2995    -  rep_origin     ori: high-copy-number ColE1/pMB1/pBR322/pUC origin of replication
   3166..4026    -  CDS            AmpR: β-lactamase; bla; confers resistance to ampicillin, carbenicillin, and related antibiotics
   4027..4131    -  promoter       AmpR promoter: bla
   4184..4612    -  rep_origin     f1 ori (sequence partly withheld): f1 bacteriophage origin of replication; arrow indicates direction of (+) strand synthesis
   4617..4683    -  CDS            lacZα (fragment): LacZα fragment of β-galactosidase; lacZ fragment
   4690..5667    +  promoter       CMV IE94 promoter: enhancer/promoter region of simian cytomegalovirus major immediate early transcription unit IE94
>Addgene plasmid #107804 | pHBS1037 TDP43 RRM-GFP 6xΦ | addgene full sequence | sequence record 207916 | Addgene NGS Result
CCTGGGGACGTCGGAGCAAGCTTGATTTAGGTGACACTATAGAATACAAGCTACTTGTTCTTTTTGCAGG
ATCCCATCGATTCGAATTCAAGGATCAACAAGTTTGTACAAAAAAGCAGGCTGGCGCCGGTACCACCGGT
GCCACCATGGGATCCATGTCTGAATATATTCGGGTAACCGAAGATGAGAACGATGAGCCCATTGAAATAC
CATCGGAAGACGATGGGACGGTGCTGCTCTCCACGGTTACAGCCCAGTTTCCAGGGGCGTGTGGGCTTCG
CTACAGGAATCCAGTGTCTCAGTGTATGAGAGGTGTCCGGCTGGTAGAAGGAATTCTGCATGCCCCAGAT
GCTGGCTGGGGAAATCTGGTGTATGTTGTCAACTATCCAAAAGATAACAAAAGAAAAATGGATGAGACAG
ATGCTTCATCAGCAGTGAAAGTGAAAAGAGCAGTCCAGAAAACATCCAGTAAAGGAGAGGAACTATTTAC
AGGTACTGTGCCTATCAAAGTCGAGCTGGACGGCGACGTAAACGGCCACAAGTTCAGCGTGCGTGGCGAG
GGCGAGGGCGATGCCACCGAGGGCAAGCTGACCCTGAAGTTCATCTGCACCACCGGCAAGCTGCCGGTGC
CGTGGCCGACCCTCGTGACCACCCTGACCTACGGCGTGCAGTGCTTCAGCCGCTACCCGGACCACATGAA
GCGTCACGACTTCTTCAAGTCCGCCATGCCGGAAGGCTACGTCCAGGAGCGCACCATCGAGTTCAAGGAC
GACGGCACCTACAAGACCCGCGCGGAGGTGAAGTTCGAGGGCGACACCCTGGTGAACCGCATCGAGCTGA
AGGGCAACGACTTCAAGGAGGACGGCAACATCCTGGGTCACAAGCTGGAGTACAACCACAACAGCCACAA
CGTCCGTATCGAAGCCGACAAGCAGAAGAACGGCATCAAGGCTAACTTCAAGATCCGCCACAACGTTGAG
GACGGCAGCCAGCAGGAAGCCGACCACAAACAGCAGAACACCCCGATCGGCGACGGCCCGGTGCGCCTGC
CGGACAACCACTATCTGAGCACCCAGACCACGCTGAGCAAAGACCCGAACGAGAAGCGCGATCACATGGT
CCTGAAGGAGTTCGTGACGGCAGCCGGTATCACTAAAGGTGAAGATGAAAGTGGATCCAATGCCGAACCT
AAGCATAACAGTAATAGGCAGCTAGAGCGCTCCGGGCGCGGCAATCCGTTTGGCGGCGGGTTCGGAAACC
AGAATTCAAGGGGTGGCGGCGCCGGAGGGGGATTTGGACTGGGTAATAATCAGGGTTCTAATATGGGTGG
CGGTATGAACGCGTTTGGGTTCAGCATCAACCCTGCTATGATGGCGGCTGCACAGGCGGCTCTGCAGTCA
TCATGGGGTATGATGGGCATGCTGGCGTCACAGCAGAACCAGTCCGGCCCGAGCGGAAACAATCAGAATC
AAGGTAATATGCAGCGTGAGCCAAACCAGGCGTTTGGATATTCCAGTGGGAATAACTCTGGAAGTAATAG
CGGCGCAGCCATCGGGTGGGGCTCTGCCAGCAATGCGGGATCAGGGAGTAATGGCTTTGGCGGTTTTGGT
GGGTGGGGGATGTCATCGATGGATAGTAAGTCAAGCTAGACCCAGCTTTCTTGTACAAAGTGGTTGATCC
TCTCGAGCCTCTAGAACTATAGTGAGTCGTATTACGTAGATCCAGACATGATAAGATACATTGATGAGTT
TGGACAAACCACAACTAGAATGCAGTGAAAAAAATGCTTTATTTGTGAAATTTGTGATGCTATTGCTTTA
TTTGTAACCATTATAAGCTGCAATAAACAAGTTAACAACAACAATTGCATTCATTTTATGTTTCAGGTTC
AGGGGGAGGTGTGGGAGGTTTTTTAATTCGCGGCCGCGGCGCCAATGCATTGGGCCCGGTACCCAGCTTT
TGTTCCCTTTAGTGAGGGTTAATTGCGCGCTTGGCGTAATCATGGTCATAGCTGTTTCCTGTGTGAAATT
GTTATCCGCTCACAATTCCACACAACATACGAGCCGGGAGCATAAAGTGTAAAGCCTGGGGTGCCTAATG
AGTGAGCTAACTCACATTAATTGCGTTGCGCTCACTGCCCGCTTTCCAGTCGGGAAACCTGTCGTGCCAG
CTGCATTAATGAATCGGCCAACGCGCGGGGAGAGGCGGTTTGCGTATTGGGCGCTCTTCCGCTTCCTCGC
TCACTGACTCGCTGCGCTCGGTCGTTCGGCTGCGGCGAGCGGTATCAGCTCACTCAAAGGCGGTAATACG
GTTATCCACAGAATCAGGGGATAACGCAGGAAAGAACATGTGAGCAAAAGGCCAGCAAAAGGCCAGGAAC
CGTAAAAAGGCCGCGTTGCTGGCGTTTTTCCATAGGCTCCGCCCCCCTGACGAGCATCACAAAAATCGAC
GCTCAAGTCAGAGGTGGCGAAACCCGACAGGACTATAAAGATACCAGGCGTTTCCCCCTGGAAGCTCCCT
CGTGCGCTCTCCTGTTCCGACCCTGCCGCTTACCGGATACCTGTCCGCCTTTCTCCCTTCGGGAAGCGTG
GCGCTTTCTCATAGCTCACGCTGTAGGTATCTCAGTTCGGTGTAGGTCGTTCGCTCCAAGCTGGGCTGTG
TGCACGAACCCCCCGTTCAGCCCGACCGCTGCGCCTTATCCGGTAACTATCGTCTTGAGTCCAACCCGGT
AAGACACGACTTATCGCCACTGGCAGCAGCCACTGGTAACAGGATTAGCAGAGCGAGGTATGTAGGCGGT
GCTACAGAGTTCTTGAAGTGGTGGCCTAACTACGGCTACACTAGAAGAACAGTATTTGGTATCTGCGCTC
TGCTGAAGCCAGTTACCTTCGGAAAAAGAGTTGGTAGCTCTTGATCCGGCAAACAAACCACCGCTGGTAG
CGGTGGTTTTTTTGTTTGCAAGCAGCAGATTACGCGCAGAAAAAAAGGATCTCAAGAAGATCCTTTGATC
TTTTCTACGGGGTCTGACGCTCAGTGGAACGAAAACTCACGTTAAGGGATTTTGGTCATGAGATTATCAA
AAAGGATCTTCACCTAGATCCTTTTAAATTAAAAATGAAGTTTTAAATCAATCTAAAGTATATATGAGTA
AACTTGGTCTGACAGTTACCAATGCTTAATCAGTGAGGCACCTATCTCAGCGATCTGTCTATTTCGTTCA
TCCATAGTTGCCTGACTCCCCGTCGTGTAGATAACTACGATACGGGAGGGCTTACCATCTGGCCCCAGTG
CTGCAATGATACCGCGAGACCCACGCTCACCGGCTCCAGATTTATCAGCAATAAACCAGCCAGCCGGAAG
GGCCGAGCGCAGAAGTGGTCCTGCAACTTTATCCGCCTCCATCCAGTCTATTAATTGTTGCCGGGAAGCT
AGAGTAAGTAGTTCGCCAGTTAATAGTTTGCGCAACGTTGTTGCCATTGCTACAGGCATCGTGGTGTCAC
GCTCGTCGTTTGGTATGGCTTCATTCAGCTCCGGTTCCCAACGATCAAGGCGAGTTACATGATCCCCCAT
GTTGTGCAAAAAAGCGGTTAGCTCCTTCGGTCCTCCGATCGTTGTCAGAAGTAAGTTGGCCGCAGTGTTA
TCACTCATGGTTATGGCAGCACTGCATAATTCTCTTACTGTCATGCCATCCGTAAGATGCTTTTCTGTGA
CTGGTGAGTACTCAACCAAGTCATTCTGAGAATAGTGTATGCGGCGACCGAGTTGCTCTTGCCCGGCGTC
AATACGGGATAATACCGCGCCACATAGCAGAACTTTAAAAGTGCTCATCATTGGAAAACGTTCTTCGGGG
CGAAAACTCTCAAGGATCTTACCGCTGTTGAGATCCAGTTCGATGTAACCCACTCGTGCACCCAACTGAT
CTTCAGCATCTTTTACTTTCACCAGCGTTTCTGGGTGAGCAAAAACAGGAAGGCAAAATGCCGCAAAAAA
GGGAATAAGGGCGACACGGAAATGTTGAATACTCATACTCTTCCTTTTTCAATATTATTGAAGCATTTAT
CAGGGTTATTGTCTCATGAGCGGATACATATTTGAATGTATTTAGAAAAATAAACAAATAGGGGTTCCGC
GCACATTTCCCCGAAAAGTGCCACCTAAATTGTAAGCGTTAATATTTTGTTAAAATTCGCGTTAAATTTT
TGTTAAATCAGCTCATTTTTTAACCAATAGGCCGAAATCGGCAAAATCCCTTATAAATCAAAAGAATAGA
CCGAGATAGGGT
[37 nt withheld, positions 4283-4319]
AAAGAACGTGGACTCCAACGTCAAAGG
[49 nt withheld, positions 4347-4395]
T
[91 nt withheld, positions 4397-4487]
G
[124 nt withheld, positions 4489-4612]
CCCATTCGCCATTCAGGCTGCGCAACTGTTGGGAAGGGCGATCGGTGCGGGCCTCTTCGCTATTACGCCA
GTCGACCGCCAATTCAATATGGCGTATATGGACTCATGCCAATTCAATATGGTGGATCTGGACCTGTGCC
AATTCAATATGGCGTATATGGACTCGTGCCAATTCAATATGGTGGATCTGGACCCCAGCCAATTCAATAT
GGCGGACTTGGCACCATGCCAATTCAATATGGCGGACCTGGCACTGTGCCAACTGGGGAGGGGTCTACTT
GGCACGGTGCCAAGTTTGAGGAGGGGTCTTGGCCCTGTGCCAAGTCCGCCATATTGAATTGGCATGGTGC
CAATAATGGCGGCCATATTGGCTATATGCCAGGATCAATATATAGGCAATATCCAATATGGCCCTATGCC
AATATGGCTATTGGCCAGGTTCAATACTATGTATTGGCCCTATGCCATATAGTATTCCATATATGGGTTT
TCCTATTGACGTAGATAGCCCCTCCCAATGGGCGGTCCCATATACCATATATGGGGCTTCCTAATACCGC
CCATAGCCACTCCCCCATTGACGTCAATGGTCTCTATATATGGTCTTTCCTATTGACGTCATATGGGCGG
TCCTATTGACGTATATGGCGCCTCCCCCATTGACGTCAATTACGGTAAATGGCCCGCCTGGCTCAATGCC
CATTGACGTCAATAGGACCACCCACCATTGACGTCAATGGGATGGCTCATTGCCCATTCATATCCGTTCT
CACGCCCCCTATTGACGTCAATGACGGTAAATGGCCCACTTGGCAGTACATCAATATCTATTAATAGTAA
CTTGGCAAGTACATTACTATTGGAAGTACGCCAGGGTACATTGGCAGTACTCCCATTGACGTCAATGGCG
GTAAATGGCCCGCGATGGCTGCCAAGTACATCCCCATTGACGTCAATGGGGAGGGGCAATGACGCAAATG
GGCGTTCCATTGACGTAAATGGGCGGTAGGCGTGCCTAATGGGAGGTCTATATAAGCAATGCTCGTTTAG
GGAACCGCCATTCTG
